>Addgene plasmid #61454 | pFF758 | depositor full sequence | sequence record 100024 | pFF758 sequence 3166 bps
CTCGAGATGCTAGCAATTGTGAGCGGATAACAATTGACATTGTGAGCGGATAACAAGATACTGAGCACAT
CAGCAGGACGCACTGACCTTAATTAAATGCGCACCCTTAGCGAGAGGTTTATCATTAAGGTCAACCTCTG
GATGTTGTTTCGGCATCCTGCATTGAATCTGAGTTACTGTCTGTTTTCCTTGTTGGAACGGAGAGCATCG
CCTGATGCTCTCCGAGCCAACCAGGAAACCCGTTTTTTCTGACGTAAGGGTGCGCAACTTTCATGAAATC
CGCTGAATATTTGAACACTTTTAGATTGAGAAATCTCGGCCTACCTGTCATGAACAATTTGCATGACATG
TCTAAGGCGACTCGCATATCTGTTGAAACACTTCGGTTGTTAATCTATACAGCTGATTTTCGCTATAGGA
TCTACACTGTAGAAAAGAAAGGCCCAGAGAAGAGAATGAGAACCATTTACCAACCTTCTCGAGAACTTAA
AGCCTTACAAGGATGGGTTCTACGTAACATTTTAGATAAACTGTCGTCATCTCCTTTTTCTATTGGATTT
GAAAAGCACCAATCTATTTTGAATAATGCTACCCCGCATATTGGGGCAAACTTTATACTGAATATTGATT
TGGAGGATTTTTTCCCAAGTTTAACTGCTAACAAAGTTTTTGGAGTGTTCCATTCTCTTGGTTATAATCG
ACTAATATCTTCAGTTTTGACAAAAATATGTTGTTATAAAAATCTGCTACCACAAGGTGCTCCATCATCA
CCTAAATTAGCTAATCTAATATGTTCTAAACTTGATTATCGTATTCAGGGTTATGCAGGTAGTCGGGGCT
TGATATATACGAGATATGCCGCTGCTCTCACCTTATCTGCACAGTCTATGAAAAAGGTTGTTAAAGCACG
TGATTTTTTATTTTCTATAATCCCAAGTGAAGGATTGGTTATTAACTCAAAAAAAACTTGTATTAGTGGG
CCTCGTAGTCAGAGGAAAGTTACAGGTTTAGTTATTTCACAAGAGAAAGTTGGGATAGGTAGAGAAAAAT
ATAAAGAAATTAGAGCAAAGATACATCATATATTTTGCGGTAAGTCTTCTGAGATAGAACACGTTAGGGG
ATGGTTGTCATTTATTTTAAGTGTGGATTCAAAAAGCCATAGGAGATTAATAACTTATATTAGCAAATTA
GAAAAAAAATATGGAAAGAACCCTTTAAATAAAGCGAAGACCTAAGGATCCCATGGTACGCGTGCTAGAG
GCATCAAATAAAACGAAAGGCTCAGTCGAAAGACTGGGCCTTTCGTTTTATCTGTTGTTTGTCGGTGAAC
GCTCTCCTGAGTAGGACAAATCCGCCGCCCTAGACCTAGGCGTTCGGCTGCGGCGAGCGGTATCAGCTCA
CTCAAAGGCGGTAATACGGTTATCCACAGAATCAGGGGATAACGCAGGAAAGAACATGTGAGCAAAAGGC
CAGCAAAAGGCCAGGAACCGTAAAAAGGCCGCGTTGCTGGCGTTTTTCCATAGGCTCCGCCCCCCTGACG
AGCATCACAAAAATCGACGCTCAAGTCAGAGGTGGCGAAACCCGACAGGACTATAAAGATACCAGGCGTT
TCCCCCTGGAAGCTCCCTCGTGCGCTCTCCTGTTCCGACCCTGCCGCTTACCGGATACCTGTCCGCCTTT
CTCCCTTCGGGAAGCGTGGCGCTTTCTCAATGCTCACGCTGTAGGTATCTCAGTTCGGTGTAGGTCGTTC
GCTCCAAGCTGGGCTGTGTGCACGAACCCCCCGTTCAGCCCGACCGCTGCGCCTTATCCGGTAACTATCG
TCTTGAGTCCAACCCGGTAAGACACGACTTATCGCCACTGGCAGCAGCCACTGGTAACAGGATTAGCAGA
GCGAGGTATGTAGGCGGTGCTACAGAGTTCTTGAAGTGGTGGCCTAACTACGGCTACACTAGAAGGACAG
TATTTGGTATCTGCGCTCTGCTGAAGCCAGTTACCTTCGGAAAAAGAGTTGGTAGCTCTTGATCCGGCAA
ACAAACCACCGCTGGTAGCGGTGGTTTTTTTGTTTGCAAGCAGCAGATTACGCGCAGAAAAAAAGGATCT
CAAGAAGATCCTTTGATCTTTTCTACGGGGTCTGACGCTCAGTGGAACGAAAACTCACGTTAAGGGATTT
TGGTCATGACTAGTGCTTGGATTCTCACCAATAAAAAACGCCCGGCGGCAACCGAGCGTTCTGAACAAAT
CCAGATGGAGTTCTGAGGTCATTACTGGATCTATCAACAGGAGTCCAAGCGAGCTCGATATCAAATTACG
CCCCGCCCTGCCACTCATCGCAGTACTGTTGTAATTCATTAAGCATTCTGCCGACATGGAAGCCATCACA
GACGGCATGATGAACCTGAATCGCCAGCGGCATCAGCACCTTGTCGCCTTGCGTATAATATTTGCCCATG
GTGAAAACGGGGGCGAAGAAGTTGTCCATATTGGCCACGTTTAAATCAAAACTGGTGAAACTCACCCAGG
GATTGGCTGAGACGAAAAACATATTCTCAATAAACCCTTTAGGGAAATAGGCCAGGTTTTCACCGTAACA
CGCCACATCTTGCGAATATATGTGTAGAAACTGCCGGAAATCGTCGTGGTATTCACTCCAGAGCGATGAA
AACGTTTCAGTTTGCTCATGGAAAACGGTGTAACAAGGGTGAACACTATCCCATATCACCAGCTCACCGT
CTTTCATTGCCATACGGAATTCCGGATGAGCATTCATCAGGCGGGCAAGAATGTGAATAAAGGCCGGATA
AAACTTGTGCTTATTTTTCTTTACGGTCTTTAAAAAGGCCGTAATATCCAGCTGAACGGTCTGGTTATAG
GTACATTGAGCAACTGACTGAAATGCCTCAAAATGTTCTTTACGATGCCATTGGGATATATCAACGGTGG
TATATCCAGTGATTTTTTTCTCCATTTTAGCTTCCTTAGCTCCTGAAAATCTCGATAACTCAAAAAATAC
GCCCGGTAGTGATCTTATTTCATTATGGTGAAAGTTGGAACCTCTTACGTGCCGATCAACGTCTCATTTT
CGCCAGATATCGACGTCTAAGAAACCATTATTATCATGACATTAACCTATAAAAATAGGCGTATCACGAG
GCCCTTTCGTCTTCAC
Features (pLannotate 1.2.2; 9 found; start..end, strand, type, name):
     17..33      +  protein_bind   lac operator: The lac repressor binds to the lac operator to inhibit transcription in E. coli. This inhibition can be relieved by adding lactose or isopropyl-β-D-thiogalactopyranoside (IPTG). lac repressor encoded by lacI
     40..56      +  protein_bind   lac operator: The lac repressor binds to the lac operator to inhibit transcription in E. coli. This inhibition can be relieved by adding lactose or isopropyl-β-D-thiogalactopyranoside (IPTG). lac repressor encoded by lacI
     56..88      +  promoter       PLtetO-1 promoter (fragment): modified phage lambda PL promoter with tet operator sites (Lutz and Bujard, 1997)
    273..1232    +  CDS            RT86_ECOLX: Protein predicted: Swiss-Prot protein existence level 4. Participates in the synthesis of a msDNA (a branched RNA linked by a 2',5'-phosphodiester linkage to a single-stranded DNA) of unknown function. The retron transcript serves as primer and template to the reaction, and codes for the RT. From Escherichia coli.
   1265..1351    +  terminator     rrnB T1 terminator: Escherichia coli rrnB; transcription terminator T1 from the E. coli rrnB gene
   1515..2103    -  rep_origin     ori: high-copy-number ColE1/pMB1/pBR322/pUC origin of replication
   2191..2285    -  terminator     lambda t0 terminator: transcription terminator from phage lambda
   2306..2965    -  CDS            CmR: chloramphenicol acetyltransferase; cat; confers resistance to chloramphenicol
   2966..3068    -  promoter       cat promoter: promoter of the E. coli cat gene encoding chloramphenicol acetyltransferase
