[The description below was written by a language model from this plasmid's Addgene catalogue record and pLannotate feature annotations shown in this document.]
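Description:
pFF758 is a small (about 3.2 kb) bacterial synthetic-biology plasmid built on the pZE32 backbone for use in E. coli. It replicates from a high-copy ColE1-type origin and is selected with chloramphenicol through a chloramphenicol acetyltransferase gene driven by the cat promoter and followed by the phage lambda t0 terminator. The expression cassette sits between PacI and BamHI sites and ends at the rrnB T1 terminator.

The payload, msd(wt)_dRT, is a retron cassette from E. coli placed under an IPTG-inducible pLacO promoter. The annotation shows two lac operators adjoining a fragment of the lambda PL-derived promoter core. This fits a PLlacO-type hybrid promoter that is repressed by LacI and relieved by IPTG. No lacI gene is annotated on the plasmid, so the repressor presumably has to be supplied by the host. Downstream, the feature table identifies the Ec86 retron reverse transcriptase coding sequence. The roughly 180 nt between the promoter and this ORF is unannotated, and it presumably holds the wild-type msd-encoding template region named in the insert, though the table does not mark it.

In a native retron, the transcript serves as both primer and template for the reverse transcriptase, producing msDNA, a single-stranded DNA branched onto RNA. Here the enzyme carries D197A and D198A substitutions, and the "dRT" label indicates a catalytically dead version. The plasmid therefore most plausibly serves as a negative control in a system for in vivo single-stranded DNA production and genomic DNA writing. It would show that the observed outputs depend on reverse transcriptase activity rather than on induction of the transcript alone.
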