Addgene plasmid #61454: pFF758
Purpose: IPTG-inducible msd(wt)_dRT
Depositing lab: Timothy Lu. Depositing organization: Massachusetts Institute of Technology. Publication: Synthetic biology. Genomically encoded analog memory with precise in vivo DNA writing in living cell populations. Farzadfard F, Lu TK. Science. 2014 Nov 14;346(6211):1256272. doi: 10.1126/science.1256272. PubMed 25395541.
Backbone
  Vector backbone: pZE32
  Backbone manufacturer: Expressys
  Vector type: Synthetic Biology
Growth in bacteria
  Bacterial resistance: Chloramphenicol, 25 μg/mL
  Growth temperature: 37°C
  Growth strain: DH5alpha
  Copy number: High Copy
Gene/Insert
  Gene/Insert name: msd(wt)_dRT
  Species: E. coli
  Mutation: D197A D198A
  Promoter: pLacO
  Cloning method: Restriction Enzyme; 5′ cloning site PacI (not destroyed); 3′ cloning site BamHI (not destroyed)
  Sequencing primers: 5′ TAAGAAACCATTATTATCATGAC; 3′ GGGCGGCGGATTTGTCCTAC
Terms and licenses: Academic/Nonprofit Terms; Industry Terms: Not Available to Industry
How to cite: pFF758 was a gift from Timothy Lu (Addgene plasmid # 61454 ; http://n2t.net/addgene:61454 ; RRID:Addgene_61454)
