>Addgene plasmid #61454 | pFF758 | addgene partial sequence | sequence record 100971 | pLTet-F 5'-ACTGAGCACATCAGCAGGAC-3'
TAGCGAGAGGTTTATCATTAAGGTCAACCTCTGGATGTTGTTTCGGCATCCTGCATTGAATCTGAGTTAC
TGTCTGTTTTCCTTGTTGGAACGGAGAGCATCGCCTGATGCTCTCCGAGCCAACCAGGAAACCCGTTTTT
TCTGACGTAAGGGTGCGCAACTTTCATGAAATCCGCTGAATATTTGAACACTTTTAGATTGAGAAATCTC
GGCCTACCTGTCATGAACAATTTGCATGACATGTCTAAGGCGACTCGCATATCTGTTGAAACACTTCGGT
TGTTAATCTATACAGCTGATTTTCGCTATAGGATCTACACTGTAGAAAAGAAAGGCCCAGAGAAGAGAAT
GAGAACCATTTACCAACCTTCTCGAGAACTTAAAGCCTTACAAGGATGGGTTCTACGTAACATTTTAGAT
AAACTGTCGTCATCTCCTTTTTCTATTGGATTTGAAAAGCACCAATCTATTTTGAATAATGCTACCCCGC
ATATTGGGGCAAACTTTATACTGAATATTGATTTGGAGGATTTTTTCCCAAGTTTAACTGCTAACAAAGT
TTTTGGAGTGTTCCATTCTCTTGGTTATAATCGACTAATATCTTCAGTTTTGACAAAAATATGTTGTTAT
AAAAATCTGCTACCACAAGGTGCTCCATCATCACCTAAATTAGCTAATCTAATATGTTCTAAACTTGATT
ATCGTATTCAGGGTTATGCAGGTAGTCGGGGCTTGATATATACGAGATATGCCGCTGCTCTCACCTTATC
TGCACAGTCTATGAAAAAGGTTGTTAAAGCACGTGATTTTTTATTTTCTATAATCCCAAGTGAAGGATTG
GTTATTAACTCAAAAA
