>Addgene plasmid #61454 | pFF758 | addgene partial sequence | sequence record 101108 | rrnB-T1-term-Rev 5'-GAAAGGCCCAGTCTTTCGAC-3'
CCATGGGATCCTTAGGTCTTCGCTTTATTTAAAGGGTTCTTTCCATATTTTTTTTCTAATTTGCTAATAT
AAGTTATTAATCTCCTATGGCTTTTTGAATCCACACTTAAAATAAATGACAACCATCCCCTAACGTGTTC
TATCTCAGAAGACTTACCGCAAAATATATGATGTATCTTTGCTCTAATTTCTTTATATTTTTCTCTACCT
ATCCCAACTTTCTCTTGTGAAATAACTAAACCTGTAACTTTCCTCTGACTACGAGGCCCACTAATACAAG
TTTTTTTTGAGTTAATAACCAATCCTTCACTTGGGATTATAGAAAATAAAAAATCACGTGCTTTAACAAC
CTTTTTCATAGACTGTGCAGATAAGGTGAGAGCAGCGGCATATCTCGTATATATCAAGCCCCGACTACCT
GCATAACCCTGAATACGATAATCAAGTTTAGAACATATTAGATTAGCTAATTTAGGTGATGATGGAGCAC
CTTGTGGTAGCAGATTTTTATAACAACATATTTTTGTCAAAACTGAAGATATTAGTCGATTATAACCAAG
AGAATGGAACACTCCAAAAACTTTGTTAGCAGTTAAACTTGGGAAAAAATCCTCCAAATCAATATTCAGT
ATAAAGTTTGCCCCAATATGCGGGGTAGCATTATTCAAAATAGATTGGTGCTTTTCAAATCCAATAGAAA
A
